Addgene plasmid #112305: pZNF507-donor
Purpose: CRISPR donor plasmid to tag human transcription factor ZNF507 with GFP
Depositing lab: Kevin White. Depositing organization: University of Chicago.
Backbone
  Vector backbone: pUC19
  Vector type: CRISPR
Growth in bacteria
  Bacterial resistance: Ampicillin, 100 μg/mL
  Growth temperature: 37°C
  Growth strain: DH5alpha
  Copy number: High Copy
Gene/Insert
  Gene/Insert name: ZNF507 homology arms flanking EGFP-IRES-Neo cassette
  Species: H. sapiens (human)
  Mutation: rs2270399, hg38:19:32382978:A>T, rs2111503
  Entrez Gene: ZNF507 (a.k.a. Zfp507)
  Cloning method: Gibson Cloning
  Sequencing primers: 5′ M13pUC-fwd; 3′ M13pUC-rev
Terms and licenses: Academic/Nonprofit Terms; Industry Terms: Not Available to Industry
Depositor comments: Cloning source: K562. Use with plasmid pZNF507.1.0-gDNA.
How to cite: pZNF507-donor was a gift from Kevin White (Addgene plasmid # 112305 ; http://n2t.net/addgene:112305 ; RRID:Addgene_112305)
