[The description below was written by a language model from this plasmid's Addgene catalogue record and pLannotate feature annotations shown in this document.]
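Description:
pZNF507-donor is a homology-directed repair template built in the high-copy pUC19 backbone, designed for CRISPR-mediated knock-in of a GFP tag at the endogenous human ZNF507 transcription factor locus. In E. coli it replicates from the ColE1/pUC origin and is selected through the β-lactamase (AmpR) gene. Remnants of the pUC lac promoter/operator, lacZα and multiple cloning site flank the insert, which was assembled by Gibson cloning. Two 7,095-nt sequence records (the depositor's and a repository sequencing result) give essentially identical annotations.

The insert consists of ZNF507 homology arms surrounding an EGFP-IRES-Neo cassette. The upstream arm includes an annotated fragment of the ZNF507 coding sequence, which is followed on the same strand by a short match to a TEV-cleavage/affinity tag element, an S-tag and EGFP. This layout suggests a C-terminal fusion to the native protein, although the record does not state the tagged terminus explicitly. Downstream, an EMCV IRES drives translation of the Tn5 neomycin phosphotransferase gene. No mammalian promoter is annotated in the cassette, so both EGFP and NeoR would be expected to depend on transcription from the endogenous ZNF507 promoter after correct integration, allowing G418 selection of targeted cells. The unannotated sequence after NeoR presumably contains the downstream homology arm.

The arms were cloned from K562 genomic DNA and carry three recorded variants relative to the reference genome (two of them catalogued SNPs). The donor is intended to be used with its companion guide RNA plasmid, pZNF507.1.0-gDNA. The resulting GFP-tagged ZNF507 is expressed at endogenous levels, and the tag offers a handle for detecting or capturing the protein.
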