Features (pLannotate 1.2.2; 17 found; start..end, strand, type, name):
      1..21      +  misc_feature   MCS (fragment): pUC18/19 multiple cloning site
     58..74      -  protein_bind   lac operator: The lac repressor binds to the lac operator to inhibit transcription in E. coli. This inhibition can be relieved by adding lactose or isopropyl-β-D-thiogalactopyranoside (IPTG). lac repressor encoded by lacI
     82..112     -  promoter       lac promoter: promoter for the E. coli lac operon
    127..148     -  protein_bind   CAP binding site: CAP binding activates transcription in the presence of cAMP. E. coli catabolite activator protein
    161..253     -  CDS            lacI (fragment): lac repressor; lacI; The lac repressor binds to the lac operator to inhibit transcription in E. coli. This inhibition can be relieved by adding lactose or isopropyl-β-D-thiogalactopyranoside (IPTG).
    436..1024    -  rep_origin     ori: high-copy-number ColE1/pMB1/pBR322/pUC origin of replication
   1195..2055    -  CDS            AmpR: β-lactamase; bla; confers resistance to ampicillin, carbenicillin, and related antibiotics
   2056..2160    -  promoter       AmpR promoter: bla
   2255..2290    +  CDS            rop (fragment): Rop protein, which maintains plasmids at low copy number; rop
   2392..2491    +  misc_feature   bom (fragment): basis of mobility region from pBR322
   2497..2654    -  CDS            lacZα (fragment): LacZα fragment of β-galactosidase; lacZ fragment
   3311..3676    +  CDS            ZNF507 (fragment): ZN507_HUMAN - Also known as KIAA1084. Experimental evidence at protein level: Swiss-Prot protein existence level 1. May be involved in transcriptional regulation. From Homo sapiens (Human).
   3697..3717    +  CDS            capTEV™ (fragment): composite tag for in vivo biotinylation, TEV protease cleavage, and 6xHis tagging
   3731..3775    +  CDS            S-Tag: affinity and epitope tag derived from pancreatic ribonuclease A
   3866..4585    +  CDS            EGFP: the original enhanced GFP (Yang et al., 1996) mammalian codon-optimized
   4623..5208    +  misc_feature   IRES2: internal ribosome entry site (IRES) of the encephalomyocarditis virus (EMCV)
   5290..6093    +  CDS            NeoR/KanR: aminoglycoside phosphotransferase from Tn5; aph(3')-II (or nptII); confers resistance to neomycin, kanamycin, and G418 (Geneticin®)
>Addgene plasmid #112305 | pZNF507-donor | depositor full sequence | sequence record 211696 | Full Sequence
GACCTGCAGGCATGCAAGCTTGGCGTAATCATGGTCATAGCTGTTTCCTGTGTGAAATTGTTATCCGCTC
ACAATTCCACACAACATACGAGCCGGAAGCATAAAGTGTAAAGCCTGGGGTGCCTAATGAGTGAGCTAAC
TCACATTAATTGCGTTGCGCTCACTGCCCGCTTTCCAGTCGGGAAACCTGTCGTGCCAGCTGCATTAATG
AATCGGCCAACGCGCGGGGAGAGGCGGTTTGCGTATTGGGCGCTCTTCCGCTTCCTCGCTCACTGACTCG
CTGCGCTCGGTCGTTCGGCTGCGGCGAGCGGTATCAGCTCACTCAAAGGCGGTAATACGGTTATCCACAG
AATCAGGGGATAACGCAGGAAAGAACATGTGAGCAAAAGGCCAGCAAAAGGCCAGGAACCGTAAAAAGGC
CGCGTTGCTGGCGTTTTTCCATAGGCTCCGCCCCCCTGACGAGCATCACAAAAATCGACGCTCAAGTCAG
AGGTGGCGAAACCCGACAGGACTATAAAGATACCAGGCGTTTCCCCCTGGAAGCTCCCTCGTGCGCTCTC
CTGTTCCGACCCTGCCGCTTACCGGATACCTGTCCGCCTTTCTCCCTTCGGGAAGCGTGGCGCTTTCTCA
TAGCTCACGCTGTAGGTATCTCAGTTCGGTGTAGGTCGTTCGCTCCAAGCTGGGCTGTGTGCACGAACCC
CCCGTTCAGCCCGACCGCTGCGCCTTATCCGGTAACTATCGTCTTGAGTCCAACCCGGTAAGACACGACT
TATCGCCACTGGCAGCAGCCACTGGTAACAGGATTAGCAGAGCGAGGTATGTAGGCGGTGCTACAGAGTT
CTTGAAGTGGTGGCCTAACTACGGCTACACTAGAAGGACAGTATTTGGTATCTGCGCTCTGCTGAAGCCA
GTTACCTTCGGAAAAAGAGTTGGTAGCTCTTGATCCGGCAAACAAACCACCGCTGGTAGCGGTGGTTTTT
TTGTTTGCAAGCAGCAGATTACGCGCAGAAAAAAAGGATCTCAAGAAGATCCTTTGATCTTTTCTACGGG
GTCTGACGCTCAGTGGAACGAAAACTCACGTTAAGGGATTTTGGTCATGAGATTATCAAAAAGGATCTTC
ACCTAGATCCTTTTAAATTAAAAATGAAGTTTTAAATCAATCTAAAGTATATATGAGTAAACTTGGTCTG
ACAGTTACCAATGCTTAATCAGTGAGGCACCTATCTCAGCGATCTGTCTATTTCGTTCATCCATAGTTGC
CTGACTCCCCGTCGTGTAGATAACTACGATACGGGAGGGCTTACCATCTGGCCCCAGTGCTGCAATGATA
CCGCGAGACCCACGCTCACCGGCTCCAGATTTATCAGCAATAAACCAGCCAGCCGGAAGGGCCGAGCGCA
GAAGTGGTCCTGCAACTTTATCCGCCTCCATCCAGTCTATTAATTGTTGCCGGGAAGCTAGAGTAAGTAG
TTCGCCAGTTAATAGTTTGCGCAACGTTGTTGCCATTGCTACAGGCATCGTGGTGTCACGCTCGTCGTTT
GGTATGGCTTCATTCAGCTCCGGTTCCCAACGATCAAGGCGAGTTACATGATCCCCCATGTTGTGCAAAA
AAGCGGTTAGCTCCTTCGGTCCTCCGATCGTTGTCAGAAGTAAGTTGGCCGCAGTGTTATCACTCATGGT
TATGGCAGCACTGCATAATTCTCTTACTGTCATGCCATCCGTAAGATGCTTTTCTGTGACTGGTGAGTAC
TCAACCAAGTCATTCTGAGAATAGTGTATGCGGCGACCGAGTTGCTCTTGCCCGGCGTCAATACGGGATA
ATACCGCGCCACATAGCAGAACTTTAAAAGTGCTCATCATTGGAAAACGTTCTTCGGGGCGAAAACTCTC
AAGGATCTTACCGCTGTTGAGATCCAGTTCGATGTAACCCACTCGTGCACCCAACTGATCTTCAGCATCT
TTTACTTTCACCAGCGTTTCTGGGTGAGCAAAAACAGGAAGGCAAAATGCCGCAAAAAAGGGAATAAGGG
CGACACGGAAATGTTGAATACTCATACTCTTCCTTTTTCAATATTATTGAAGCATTTATCAGGGTTATTG
TCTCATGAGCGGATACATATTTGAATGTATTTAGAAAAATAAACAAATAGGGGTTCCGCGCACATTTCCC
CGAAAAGTGCCACCTGACGTCTAAGAAACCATTATTATCATGACATTAACCTATAAAAATAGGCGTATCA
CGAGGCCCTTTCGTCTCGCGCGTTTCGGTGATGACGGTGAAAACCTCTGACACATGCAGCTCCCGGAGAC
GGTCACAGCTTGTCTGTAAGCGGATGCCGGGAGCAGACAAGCCCGTCAGGGCGCGTCAGCGGGTGTTGGC
GGGTGTCGGGGCTGGCTTAACTATGCGGCATCAGAGCAGATTGTACTGAGAGTGCACCATATGCGGTGTG
AAATACCGCACAGATGCGTAAGGAGAAAATACCGCATCAGGCGCCATTCGCCATTCAGGCTGCGCAACTG
TTGGGAAGGGCGATCGGTGCGGGCCTCTTCGCTATTACGCCAGCTGGCGAAAGGGGGATGTGCTGCAAGG
CGATTAAGTTGGGTAACGCCAGGGTTTTCCCAGTCACGACGTTGTAAAACGACGGCCAGTGAATTCGAGC
TCGGTACCCTTGCTTTCTCAAGTAGTAGAGTGGTACAAAGTATTAATTGTGTAAGTTTTTCTTTGTATGA
TTAAATAATTTAGAGCAAATATTTTGCATATTACTACATCAAAAATCTTTCCAAATATTGTAATAACTAA
AGTAATCTGGAATGTTTGTCTTGATTCTTACTAATTCTTTATAATATAAAAGACCTTCTTTCATTGATTC
TAGGACTTCCATTCTAGGACCTCTCTGAAATCAGTGTACCTCTTAGAATCAGTAACATCTTAGATTCAGT
GAAATACGATATGTCTAATAAGGGTTCGGAGGAAGGGCTATAATAATTGTTACAGAATCATGATAATTTT
TCACTGATGTTATGGGACCGTTCTGATTTTCCCTTGCCTGCCTGTCTTCCAGATGCTCTCTGTGTGGGTA
TGTGTGTAGCCATCCTCCTTCTTTGAAGTCTCATATGTGGAAACATGCAAGTGACCAAAATTACAACTAC
GAACAAGTAAACAAGGCTATTAACGACGCGATTTCACAAAGTGGCAGGTATTTCATCCTACCCCCTCCCT
TTATTGCTATATGTAAATTAAAGCCAGGATTAAATCTACTAGTCCTACATTGTAGCCTCCTCACGGTGTG
CTGTGTTTGTTTTGTTTTTAAGAGTTCTGGGGAAATCCCCTGGAAAGACTCAATTAAAGAGCAGTGAAGA
GAGTGCAGATCCCGTCACTGGAAGTTCAGAAAATGCAGTGTCATCTTCAGAACTGATGTCCCAGACTCCC
AGTGAAGTTCTGGGTACCAACGAGAATGAGAAACTGAGCCCTACAAGTAATACCTCATATAGTTTAGAAA
AAATCTCCAGTCTGGCCCCTCCTAGCATGGAGTACTGCGTTTTACTCTTCTGCTGTTGTATTTGTGGTTT
TGAATCAACCAGCAAAGAAAACCTCTTGGATCATATGAAAGAGCACGAGGGTGAAATTGTAAACATCATC
CTGAATAAGGACCACAATACAGCTCTAAACACAAATGGGATTCCAACTACTGCAAGCGAGAATCTTTATT
TTCAGGGCGCCGCCAAATTCAAAGAAACCGCTGCTGCTAAATTCGAACGCCAGCACATGGACAGCGGAGG
TGGAGGTTCGAGCGGTCCCTCGGGTTCGTCGAGCCTGGAAGTTCTGTTCCAGGGGCCCCTGTCGTCGAGC
GGTCCCTCGGGTTCGATGGTGAGCAAAGGCGAGGAGCTGTTCACCGGGGTGGTGCCCATCCTGGTCGAGC
TGGACGGCGACGTAAACGGCCACAAGTTCAGCGTGTCCGGCGAGGGCGAGGGCGATGCCACCTACGGCAA
GCTGACCCTGAAGTTCATCTGCACCACCGGCAAGCTGCCCGTGCCCTGGCCCACCCTCGTGACCACCCTG
ACCTACGGCGTGCAGTGCTTCAGCCGCTACCCCGACCACATGAAGCAGCACGACTTCTTCAAGTCCGCCA
TGCCCGAAGGCTACGTCCAGGAGCGCACCATCTTCTTCAAGGACGACGGCAACTACAAGACCCGCGCCGA
GGTGAAGTTCGAGGGCGACACCCTGGTGAACCGCATCGAGCTGAAGGGCATCGACTTCAAGGAGGACGGC
AACATCCTGGGGCACAAGCTGGAGTACAACTACAACAGCCACAACGTCTATATCATGGCCGACAAGCAGA
AGAACGGCATCAAGGTGAACTTCAAGATCCGCCACAACATCGAGGACGGCAGCGTGCAGCTCGCCGACCA
CTACCAGCAGAACACCCCCATCGGCGACGGCCCCGTGCTGCTGCCCGACAACCACTACCTGAGCACCCAG
TCCGCCCTGAGCAAAGACCCCAACGAGAAGCGCGATCACATGGTCCTTAAGGAGTTCGTGACCGCCGCCG
GGATCACTCTCGGCATGGACGAGCTGTACAAGTAATGATCTAGAGTCGAGTTAATTAAGAATTCCGCCCC
CCCCCCTCTCCCTCCCCCCCCCTAACGTTACTGGCCGAAGCCGCTTGGAATAAGGCCGGTGTGCGTTTGT
CTATATGTTATTTTCCACCATATTGCCGTCTTTTGGCAATGTGAGGGCCCGGAAACCTGGCCCTGTCTTC
TTGACGAGCATTCCTAGGGGTCTTTCCCCTCTCGCCAAAGGAATGCAGGGTCTGTTGAATGTCGTGAAGG
AAGCAGTTCCTCTGGAAGCTTCTTGAAGACAAACAACGTCTGTAGCGACCCTTTGCAGGCAGCGGAACCC
CCCACCTGGCGACAGGTGCCTCTGCGGCCAAAAGCCACGTGTATAAGATACACCTGCAAAGGCGGCACAA
CCCCAGTGCCACGTTGTGAGTTGGATAGTTGTGGAAAGAGTCAAATGGCTCTCCTCAAGCGTATTCAACA
AGGGGCTGAAGGATGCCCAGAAGGTACCCCATTGTATGGGATCTGATCTGGGGCCTCGGTGCACATGCTT
TACATGTGTTTAGTCGAGGTTAAAAAAACGTCTAGGCCCCCCGAACCACGGGGACGTGGTTTTCCTTTGA
AAAACACGATGATAATATGGCCACAACCTGTTACATTGCACAAGATAAAAATATATCATCACGAACAGTA
AAACTGTCTGCTTACATAAACAGTAATACAAGGGGTGTTATGGGATCGGCCATTGAACAAGATGGATTGC
ACGCAGGTTCTCCGGCCGCTTGGGTGGAGAGGCTATTCGGCTATGACTGGGCACAACAGACAATCGGCTG
CTCTGATGCCGCCGTGTTCCGGCTGTCAGCGCAGGGGCGCCCGGTTCTTTTTGTCAAGACCGACCTGTCC
GGTGCCCTGAATGAACTGCAGGACGAGGCAGCGCGGCTATCGTGGCTGGCCACGACGGGCGTTCCTTGCG
CAGCTGTGCTCGACGTTGTCACTGAAGCGGGAAGGGACTGGCTGCTATTGGGCGAAGTGCCGGGGCAGGA
TCTCCTGTCATCTCACCTTGCTCCTGCCGAGAAAGTATCCATCATGGCTGATGCAATGCGGCGGCTGCAT
ACGCTTGATCCGGCTACCTGCCCATTCGACCACCAAGCGAAACATCGCATCGAGCGAGCACGTACTCGGA
TGGAAGCCGGTCTTGTCGATCAGGATGATCTGGACGAAGAGCATCAGGGGCTCGCGCCAGCCGAACTGTT
CGCCAGGCTCAAGGCGCGCATGCCCGACGGCGAGGATCTCGTCGTGACCCATGGCGATGCCTGCTTGCCG
AATATCATGGTGGAAAATGGCCGCTTTTCTGGATTCATCGACTGTGGCCGGCTGGGTGTGGCGGACCGCT
ATCAGGACATAGCGTTGGCTACCCGTGATATTGCTGAAGAGCTTGGCGGCGAATGGGCTGACCGCTTCCT
CGTGCTTTACGGTATCGCCGCTCCCGATTCGCAGCGCATCGCCTTCTATCGCCTTCTTGACGAGTTCTTC
TGAGTCTAGGTGGAATAATGACTGGAGCAGGAAAGCAGTAGAAGAGGATTCCTTCACCACAGTTTCACCT
TTACGCTGTCAGACAACTTCCTGCCACAGAAGAAGTCGTTGATGTGATTTTTGAGGAAATGACAGATGTG
ACTTTGGAACCAAACTTGTAATAAAAGGAATTCCAAATGGACAAGCAGTAATGATATTTAAATATTTTGA
GTGAGGGGGAGTGGGTCAAAGAGGAAGTAGAGGTGTAATCCTGTATTAACCCTCTGTCACCCCTTCTTAG
TGTCGAGTGTATTTATTAATAAAAGCTTATTAGAGTGTAGAAATGCCAGCAAGAGTTAAGAAAGGGCTTT
TCAGGAACTATTCTAAAAGTCATAAAAGGGTCACAGTCTTAAGCAGAGCTTAGTTTTCTTCTCACTTGTC
AAATGCAGACTGTGAGGCCTCCAGTGAGAAATGGGAGGCAGTTCTGGGAGGGGGTTTTTTCAGTGTCACC
AACAGAGTCAACAAGGAAACATAATTAGAGGGCTTTGAAATGATCTACTGAAATACCTAAATTGATAGAA
ATTAATCATACTCAATCTAGGACATGTTCCTTTACTCCTTAAAAAAGAAAGGAAAGATCTCTAAATTCAA
AGCTAGATTGTAAATAGGCATTCAAGAAGTATTGTCTTAAATTTACGATGAATTTCTTGTGAGCAGAGGA
CGAAACAGGTGAATTCTCACCAGACTCAAACCAGATCTCAATTCGTAGTAATGCTAAATCGTCTTCCGTG
TTCTCAGAGGTTCTTTTCAGTGTCTGTCAGAACTTGGCATACTTTCTCCATAGTACGTAGACCTTCTAAT
ACTCTGCTAAATGAAACCACACTTGTTATCTGAAAGTGTGTGAAAGAAACAATGTATGAAAATTTACATT
TGATCATCCGGCATTGGAAATAGTTTGAACTATTTCCAAAAATCCCTTAGGGGATGAGGGGTGAAATTTA
AAAGCTCCTGAAAATGAGTACTGCT
