Features (pLannotate 1.2.2; 19 found; start..end, strand, type, name):
     58..74      -  protein_bind   lac operator: The lac repressor binds to the lac operator to inhibit transcription in E. coli. This inhibition can be relieved by adding lactose or isopropyl-β-D-thiogalactopyranoside (IPTG). lac repressor encoded by lacI
     82..112     -  promoter       lac promoter: promoter for the E. coli lac operon
    127..148     -  protein_bind   CAP binding site: CAP binding activates transcription in the presence of cAMP. E. coli catabolite activator protein
    161..253     -  CDS            lacI (fragment): lac repressor; lacI; The lac repressor binds to the lac operator to inhibit transcription in E. coli. This inhibition can be relieved by adding lactose or isopropyl-β-D-thiogalactopyranoside (IPTG).
    436..1024    -  rep_origin     ori: high-copy-number ColE1/pMB1/pBR322/pUC origin of replication
   1195..2055    -  CDS            AmpR: β-lactamase; bla; confers resistance to ampicillin, carbenicillin, and related antibiotics
   2056..2160    -  promoter       AmpR promoter: bla
   2255..2290    +  CDS            rop (fragment): Rop protein, which maintains plasmids at low copy number; rop
   2392..2491    +  misc_feature   bom (fragment): basis of mobility region from pBR322
   2497..2654    -  CDS            lacZα (fragment): LacZα fragment of β-galactosidase; lacZ fragment
   3311..3676    +  CDS            ZNF507 (fragment): ZN507_HUMAN - Also known as KIAA1084. Experimental evidence at protein level: Swiss-Prot protein existence level 1. May be involved in transcriptional regulation. From Homo sapiens (Human).
   3697..3717    +  CDS            capTEV™ (fragment): composite tag for in vivo biotinylation, TEV protease cleavage, and 6xHis tagging
   3731..3775    +  CDS            S-Tag: affinity and epitope tag derived from pancreatic ribonuclease A
   3866..4585    +  CDS            EGFP: the original enhanced GFP (Yang et al., 1996) mammalian codon-optimized
   4623..5208    +  misc_feature   IRES2: internal ribosome entry site (IRES) of the encephalomyocarditis virus (EMCV)
   5290..6093    +  CDS            NeoR/KanR: aminoglycoside phosphotransferase from Tn5; aph(3')-II (or nptII); confers resistance to neomycin, kanamycin, and G418 (Geneticin®)
   7014..7034    +  misc_feature   MCS (fragment): pUC18/19 multiple cloning site
   7071..7087    -  protein_bind   lac operator: The lac repressor binds to the lac operator to inhibit transcription in E. coli. This inhibition can be relieved by adding lactose or isopropyl-β-D-thiogalactopyranoside (IPTG). lac repressor encoded by lacI
   7095..21      +  misc_feature   MCS (fragment) (across the origin): pUC18/19 multiple cloning site
>Addgene plasmid #112305 | pZNF507-donor | addgene full sequence | sequence record 228456 | Addgene NGS Result
GACCTGCAGGCATGCAAGCTTGGCGTAATCATGGTCATAGCTGTTTCCTGTGTGAAATTGTTATCCGCTC
ACAATTCCACACAACATACGAGCCGGAAGCATAAAGTGTAAAGCCTGGGGTGCCTAATGAGTGAGCTAAC
TCACATTAATTGCGTTGCGCTCACTGCCCGCTTTCCAGTCGGGAAACCTGTCGTGCCAGCTGCATTAATG
AATCGGCCAACGCGCGGGGAGAGGCGGTTTGCGTATTGGGCGCTCTTCCGCTTCCTCGCTCACTGACTCG
CTGCGCTCGGTCGTTCGGCTGCGGCGAGCGGTATCAGCTCACTCAAAGGCGGTAATACGGTTATCCACAG
AATCAGGGGATAACGCAGGAAAGAACATGTGAGCAAAAGGCCAGCAAAAGGCCAGGAACCGTAAAAAGGC
CGCGTTGCTGGCGTTTTTCCATAGGCTCCGCCCCCCTGACGAGCATCACAAAAATCGACGCTCAAGTCAG
AGGTGGCGAAACCCGACAGGACTATAAAGATACCAGGCGTTTCCCCCTGGAAGCTCCCTCGTGCGCTCTC
CTGTTCCGACCCTGCCGCTTACCGGATACCTGTCCGCCTTTCTCCCTTCGGGAAGCGTGGCGCTTTCTCA
TAGCTCACGCTGTAGGTATCTCAGTTCGGTGTAGGTCGTTCGCTCCAAGCTGGGCTGTGTGCACGAACCC
CCCGTTCAGCCCGACCGCTGCGCCTTATCCGGTAACTATCGTCTTGAGTCCAACCCGGTAAGACACGACT
TATCGCCACTGGCAGCAGCCACTGGTAACAGGATTAGCAGAGCGAGGTATGTAGGCGGTGCTACAGAGTT
CTTGAAGTGGTGGCCTAACTACGGCTACACTAGAAGAACAGTATTTGGTATCTGCGCTCTGCTGAAGCCA
GTTACCTTCGGAAAAAGAGTTGGTAGCTCTTGATCCGGCAAACAAACCACCGCTGGTAGCGGTGGTTTTT
TTGTTTGCAAGCAGCAGATTACGCGCAGAAAAAAAGGATCTCAAGAAGATCCTTTGATCTTTTCTACGGG
GTCTGACGCTCAGTGGAACGAAAACTCACGTTAAGGGATTTTGGTCATGAGATTATCAAAAAGGATCTTC
ACCTAGATCCTTTTAAATTAAAAATGAAGTTTTAAATCAATCTAAAGTATATATGAGTAAACTTGGTCTG
ACAGTTACCAATGCTTAATCAGTGAGGCACCTATCTCAGCGATCTGTCTATTTCGTTCATCCATAGTTGC
CTGACTCCCCGTCGTGTAGATAACTACGATACGGGAGGGCTTACCATCTGGCCCCAGTGCTGCAATGATA
CCGCGAGACCCACGCTCACCGGCTCCAGATTTATCAGCAATAAACCAGCCAGCCGGAAGGGCCGAGCGCA
GAAGTGGTCCTGCAACTTTATCCGCCTCCATCCAGTCTATTAATTGTTGCCGGGAAGCTAGAGTAAGTAG
TTCGCCAGTTAATAGTTTGCGCAACGTTGTTGCCATTGCTACAGGCATCGTGGTGTCACGCTCGTCGTTT
GGTATGGCTTCATTCAGCTCCGGTTCCCAACGATCAAGGCGAGTTACATGATCCCCCATGTTGTGCAAAA
AAGCGGTTAGCTCCTTCGGTCCTCCGATCGTTGTCAGAAGTAAGTTGGCCGCAGTGTTATCACTCATGGT
TATGGCAGCACTGCATAATTCTCTTACTGTCATGCCATCCGTAAGATGCTTTTCTGTGACTGGTGAGTAC
TCAACCAAGTCATTCTGAGAATAGTGTATGCGGCGACCGAGTTGCTCTTGCCCGGCGTCAATACGGGATA
ATACCGCGCCACATAGCAGAACTTTAAAAGTGCTCATCATTGGAAAACGTTCTTCGGGGCGAAAACTCTC
AAGGATCTTACCGCTGTTGAGATCCAGTTCGATGTAACCCACTCGTGCACCCAACTGATCTTCAGCATCT
TTTACTTTCACCAGCGTTTCTGGGTGAGCAAAAACAGGAAGGCAAAATGCCGCAAAAAAGGGAATAAGGG
CGACACGGAAATGTTGAATACTCATACTCTTCCTTTTTCAATATTATTGAAGCATTTATCAGGGTTATTG
TCTCATGAGCGGATACATATTTGAATGTATTTAGAAAAATAAACAAATAGGGGTTCCGCGCACATTTCCC
CGAAAAGTGCCACCTGACGTCTAAGAAACCATTATTATCATGACATTAACCTATAAAAATAGGCGTATCA
CGAGGCCCTTTCGTCTCGCGCGTTTCGGTGATGACGGTGAAAACCTCTGACACATGCAGCTCCCGGAGAC
GGTCACAGCTTGTCTGTAAGCGGATGCCGGGAGCAGACAAGCCCGTCAGGGCGCGTCAGCGGGTGTTGGC
GGGTGTCGGGGCTGGCTTAACTATGCGGCATCAGAGCAGATTGTACTGAGAGTGCACCATATGCGGTGTG
AAATACCGCACAGATGCGTAAGGAGAAAATACCGCATCAGGCGCCATTCGCCATTCAGGCTGCGCAACTG
TTGGGAAGGGCGATCGGTGCGGGCCTCTTCGCTATTACGCCAGCTGGCGAAAGGGGGATGTGCTGCAAGG
CGATTAAGTTGGGTAACGCCAGGGTTTTCCCAGTCACGACGTTGTAAAACGACGGCCAGTGAATTCGAGC
TCGGTACCCTTTCAAGAYSAMGTAGTAGAGTGGTACAAAGTATTAATTGTGTAAGTTTTTCTTTGTATGA
TTAAATAATTTAGAGCAAATATTTTGCATATTACTACATCAAAAATCTTTCCAAATATTGTAATAACTAA
AGTAATCTGGAATGTTTGTCTTGATTCTTACTAATTCTTTATAATATAAAAGACCTTCTTTCATTGATTC
TAGGACTTCCATTCTAGGACCTCTCTGAAATCAGTGTACCTCTTAGAATCAGTAACATCTTAGATTCAGT
GAAATACGATATGTCTAATAAGGGTTCGGAGGAAGGGCTATAATAATTGTTACAGAATCATGATAATTTT
TCACTGATGTTATGGGACCGTTCTGATTTTCCCTTGCCTGCCTGTCTTCCAGATGCTCTCTGTGTGGGTA
TGTGTGTAGCCATCCTCCTTCTTTGAAGTCTCATATGTGGAAACATGCAAGTGACCAAAATTACAACTAC
GAACAAGTAAACAAGGCTATTAACGACGCGATTTCACAAAGTGGCAGGTATTTCATCCTACCCCCTCCCT
TTATTGCTATATGTAAATTAAAGCCAGGATTAAATCTACTAGTCCTACATTGTAGCCTCCTCACGGTGTG
CTGTGTTTGTTTTGTTTTTAAGAGTTCTGGGGAAATCCCCTGGAAAGACTCAATTAAAGAGCAGTGAAGA
GAGTGCAGATCCCGTCACTGGAAGTTCGGAAAATGCAGTGTCATCTTCAGAACTGATGTCCCAGACTCCC
AGTGAAGTTCTGGGTACCAACGAGAATGAGAAACTGAGCCCTACAAGTAATACCTCATATAGTTTAGAAA
AAATCTCCAGTCTGGCCCCTCCTAGCATGGAGTACTGCGTTTTACTCTTCTGCTGTTGTATTTGTGGTTT
TGAATCAACCAGCAAAGAAAACCTCTTGGATCATATGAAAGAGCACGAGGGTGAAATTGTAAACATCATC
CTGAATAAGGACCACAATACAGCTCTAAACACAAATGGGATTCCAACTACTGCAAGCGAGAATCTTTATT
TTCAGGGCGCCGCCAAATTCAAAGAAACCGCTGCTGCTAAATTCGAACGCCAGCACATGGACAGCGGAGG
TGGAGGTTCGAGCGGTCCCTCGGGTTCGTCGAGCCTGGAAGTTCTGTTCCAGGGGCCCCTGTCGTCGAGC
GGTCCCTCGGGTTCGATGGTGAGCAAAGGCGAGGAGCTGTTCACCGGGGTGGTGCCCATCCTGGTCGAGC
TGGACGGCGACGTAAACGGCCACAAGTTCAGCGTGTCCGGCGAGGGCGAGGGCGATGCCACCTACGGCAA
GCTGACCCTGAAGTTCATCTGCACCACCGGCAAGCTGCCCGTGCCCTGGCCCACCCTCGTGACCACCCTG
ACCTACGGCGTGCAGTGCTTCAGCCGCTACCCCGACCACATGAAGCAGCACGACTTCTTCAAGTCCGCCA
TGCCCGAAGGCTACGTCCAGGAGCGCACCATCTTCTTCAAGGACGACGGCAACTACAAGACCCGCGCCGA
GGTGAAGTTCGAGGGCGACACCCTGGTGAACCGCATCGAGCTGAAGGGCATCGACTTCAAGGAGGACGGC
AACATCCTGGGGCACAAGCTGGAGTACAACTACAACAGCCACAACGTCTATATCATGGCCGACAAGCAGA
AGAACGGCATCAAGGTGAACTTCAAGATCCGCCACAACATCGAGGACGGCAGCGTGCAGCTCGCCGACCA
CTACCAGCAGAACACCCCCATCGGCGACGGCCCCGTGCTGCTGCCCGACAACCACTACCTGAGCACCCAG
TCCGCCCTGAGCAAAGACCCCAACGAGAAGCGCGATCACATGGTCCTTAAGGAGTTCGTGACCGCCGCCG
GGATCACTCTCGGCATGGACGAGCTGTACAAGTAATGATCTAGAGTCGAGTTAATTAAGAATTCCGCCCC
CCCCCCTCTCCCTCCCCCCCCCTAACGTTACTGGCCGAAGCCGCTTGGAATAAGGCCGGTGTGCGTTTGT
CTATATGTTATTTTCCACCATATTGCCGTCTTTTGGCAATGTGAGGGCCCGGAAACCTGGCCCTGTCTTC
TTGACGAGCATTCCTAGGGGTCTTTCCCCTCTCGCCAAAGGAATGCAGGGTCTGTTGAATGTCGTGAAGG
AAGCAGTTCCTCTGGAAGCTTCTTGAAGACAAACAACGTCTGTAGCGACCCTTTGCAGGCAGCGGAACCC
CCCACCTGGCGACAGGTGCCTCTGCGGCCAAAAGCCACGTGTATAAGATACACCTGCAAAGGCGGCACAA
CCCCAGTGCCACGTTGTGAGTTGGATAGTTGTGGAAAGAGTCAAATGGCTCTCCTCAAGCGTATTCAACA
AGGGGCTGAAGGATGCCCAGAAGGTACCCCATTGTATGGGATCTGATCTGGGGCCTCGGTGCACATGCTT
TACATGTGTTTAGTCGAGGTTAAAAAAACGTCTAGGCCCCCCGAACCACGGGGACGTGGTTTTCCTTTGA
AAAACACGATGATAATATGGCCACAACCTGTTACATTGCACAAGATAAAAATATATCATCACGAACAGTA
AAACTGTCTGCTTACATAAACAGTAATACAAGGGGTGTTATGGGATCGGCCATTGAACAAGATGGATTGC
ACGCAGGTTCTCCGGCCGCTTGGGTGGAGAGGCTATTCGGCTATGACTGGGCACAACAGACAATCGGCTG
CTCTGATGCCGCCGTGTTCCGGCTGTCAGCGCAGGGGCGCCCGGTTCTTTTTGTCAAGACCGACCTGTCC
GGTGCCCTGAATGAACTGCAGGACGAGGCAGCGCGGCTATCGTGGCTGGCCACGACGGGCGTTCCTTGCG
CAGCTGTGCTCGACGTTGTCACTGAAGCGGGAAGGGACTGGCTGCTATTGGGCGAAGTGCCGGGGCAGGA
TCTCCTGTCATCTCACCTTGCTCCTGCCGAGAAAGTATCCATCATGGCTGATGCAATGCGGCGGCTGCAT
ACGCTTGATCCGGCTACCTGCCCATTCGACCACCAAGCGAAACATCGCATCGAGCGAGCACGTACTCGGA
TGGAAGCCGGTCTTGTCGATCAGGATGATCTGGACGAAGAGCATCAGGGGCTCGCGCCAGCCGAACTGTT
CGCCAGGCTCAAGGCGCGCATGCCCGACGGCGAGGATCTCGTCGTGACCCATGGCGATGCCTGCTTGCCG
AATATCATGGTGGAAAATGGCCGCTTTTCTGGATTCATCGACTGTGGCCGGCTGGGTGTGGCGGACCGCT
ATCAGGACATAGCGTTGGCTACCCGTGATATTGCTGAAGAGCTTGGCGGCGAATGGGCTGACCGCTTCCT
CGTGCTTTACGGTATCGCCGCTCCCGATTCGCAGCGCATCGCCTTCTATCGCCTTCTTGACGAGTTCTTC
TGAGTCTAGGTGGAATAATGACTCGAGCAGGAAAGCAGTAGAAGAGGATTCCTTCACCACAGTTTCACCT
TTACGCTGTCAGACAACTTCCTGCCACAGAAGAAGTCGTTGATGTGATTTTTGAGGAAATGACAGATGTG
ACTTTGGAACCAAACTTGTAATAAAAGGAATTCCAAATGGACAAGCAGTAATGATATTTAAATATTTTGA
GTGAGGGGGAGTGGGTCAAAGAGGAAGTAGAGGTGTAATCCTGTATTAACCCTCTGTCACCCCTTCTTAG
TGTCGAGTGTATTTATTAATAAAAGCTTATTAGAGTGTAGAAATGCCAGCAAGAGTTAAGAAAGGGCTTT
TCAGGAACTATTCTAAAAGTCATAAAAGGGTCACAGTCTTAAGCAGAGCTTAGTTTTCTTCTCACTTGTC
AAATGCAGACTGTGAGGCCTCCAGTGAGAAATGGGAGGCAGTTCTGGGAGGGGGTTTTTTCAGTGTCACC
AACAGAGTCAACAAGGAAACATAATTAGAGGGCTTTGAAATGATCTACTGAAATACCTAAATTGATAGAA
ATTAATCATACTCAATCTAGGACATGTTCCTTTACTCCTTAAAAAAGAAAGGAAAGATCTCTAAATTCAA
AGCTAGATTGTAAATAGGCATTCAAGAAGTATTGTCTTAAATTTACGATGAATTTCTTGTGAGCAGAGGA
CGAAACAGGTGAATTCTCACCAGACTCAAACCAGATCTCAATTCATAGTAATGCTAAATCGTCTTCCGTG
TTCTCAGAGGTTCTTTTCAGTGTCTGTCAGAACTTGGCATACTTTCTCCATAGTACGTAGACCTTCTAAT
ACTCTGCTAAATGAAACCACACTTGTTATCTGAAAGTGTGTGAAAGAAACAATGTATGAAAATTTACATT
TGATCATCCGGCAGACCTGCAGGCATGCAAGCTTGGCGTAATCATGGTCATAGCTGTTTCCTGTGTGAAA
TTGTTATCCGCTCACAATTCCACAC
